Addgene plasmid #20062: pMSP1E1
Depositing lab: Stephen Sligar. Depositing organization: University of Illinois at Urbana-Champaign. Publication: Directed self-assembly of monodisperse phospholipid bilayer Nanodiscs with controlled size. Denisov IG, Grinkova YV, Lazarides AA, Sligar SG. J Am Chem Soc. 2004 Mar 24. 126(11):3477-87. 10.1021/ja0393574 PubMed 15025475.
Backbone
  Vector backbone: pET 28a
  Backbone manufacturer: Novagen
  Backbone size w/o insert (bp): 5300
  Vector type: Bacterial Expression
Growth in bacteria
  Bacterial resistance: Kanamycin, 50 μg/mL
  Growth temperature: 37°C
  Growth strain: DH5alpha
  Growth instructions: BL-21(DE3); high oxygenation level
  Copy number: Low Copy
Gene/Insert
  Gene/Insert name: MSP1E1 (alt names: membrane scaffolg protein; APOA1)
  Species: synthetic gene
  Insert size (bp): 710
  Mutation: "extended" MSP1; contains repeat of helix 4
  Entrez Gene: APOA1 (a.k.a. AMYLD3, HPALP2, apo(a))
  Tag / fusion protein: 6-His (N terminal on insert)
  Cloning method: Restriction Enzyme; 5′ cloning site Nco I (not destroyed); 3′ cloning site Hind III (not destroyed)
  Sequencing primers: 5′ T7; 3′ T7 term
Terms and licenses: Academic/Nonprofit Terms; Industry Terms: Not Available to Industry
How to cite: pMSP1E1 was a gift from Stephen Sligar (Addgene plasmid # 20062 ; http://n2t.net/addgene:20062 ; RRID:Addgene_20062)
