[The description below was written by a language model from this plasmid's Addgene catalogue record and pLannotate feature annotations shown in this document.]
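Description:
pMSP1E1 is a bacterial expression plasmid built on the Novagen pET-28a backbone for production of the membrane scaffold protein MSP1E1 in E. coli. The sequenced record is about 5.95 kb. It replicates from a pBR322-type ColE1 origin accompanied by the rop gene and the bom region, consistent with the low copy number stated in the catalogue entry, and it is selected with kanamycin through an aminoglycoside phosphotransferase (KanR) gene. An f1 phage origin is also present. Several other annotated items, such as the short tetracycline-resistance fragments and the AmpR promoter fragment, are backbone remnants rather than functional markers.

The insert is a synthetic gene of roughly 710 bp, cloned between NcoI and HindIII, that is derived from apolipoprotein A-I (APOA1). It encodes an "extended" version of MSP1 containing a repeat of helix 4, with an N-terminal 6xHis tag for affinity purification. A short tag-like match annotated just upstream of the APOA1 region probably reflects this tag segment. The downstream His and gene 10-derived matches appear to be vector sequence beyond the HindIII site, though the record does not say whether they are translated. Expression is driven by a T7 promoter controlled by a lac operator, followed by the T7 gene 10 ribosome binding site and closed by the T7 terminator. The plasmid-borne lacI gene supplies repressor, so transcription is IPTG-inducible in hosts that provide T7 RNA polymerase, such as BL21(DE3). According to the associated publication, the purified scaffold protein is used for self-assembly of phospholipid bilayer Nanodiscs of controlled size, and the added helix presumably lengthens the protein belt to give larger discs than MSP1.
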