Features (pLannotate 1.2.2; 20 found; start..end, strand, type, name):
      5..144     -  misc_feature   bom: basis of mobility region from pBR322
    246..437     -  CDS            rop: Rop protein, which maintains plasmids at low copy number; rop
    454..834     +  CDS            YPB1_ECOLX: Protein predicted: Swiss-Prot protein existence level 4. From Escherichia coli.
    906..1197    -  CDS            TcR (fragment): tetracycline efflux protein; tet; confers resistance to tetracycline
   1212..1233    -  protein_bind   CAP binding site: CAP binding activates transcription in the presence of cAMP. E. coli catabolite activator protein
   1246..2328    -  CDS            lacI: lac repressor; lacI; The lac repressor binds to the lac operator to inhibit transcription in E. coli. This inhibition can be relieved by adding lactose or isopropyl-β-D-thiogalactopyranoside (IPTG).
   2329..2406    -  promoter       lacI promoter: lacI
   2414..2693    -  CDS            TcR (fragment): tetracycline efflux protein; tet; confers resistance to tetracycline
   2715..2733    +  promoter       T7 promoter: promoter for bacteriophage T7 RNA polymerase
   2734..2758    +  protein_bind   lac operator: The lac repressor binds to the lac operator to inhibit transcription in E. coli. This inhibition can be relieved by adding lactose or isopropyl-β-D-thiogalactopyranoside (IPTG). lac repressor encoded by lacI
   2773..2795    +  RBS            RBS: efficient ribosome binding site from bacteriophage T7 gene 10 (Olins and Rangwala, 1989)
   2808..2824    +  CDS            capTEV™ (fragment): composite tag for in vivo biotinylation, TEV protease cleavage, and 6xHis tagging
   2838..3503    +  CDS            APOA1 (fragment): APOA1_GORGO - Experimental evidence at protein level: Swiss-Prot protein existence level 1. Participates in the reverse transport of cholesterol from tissues to the liver for excretion by promoting cholesterol efflux from tissues and by acting as a cofactor for the lecithin cholesterol acyltransferase (LCAT). As part of the SPAP complex, activates spermatozoa motility (By similarity). From Gorilla gorilla gorilla (Western lowland gorilla).
   3529..3546    +  CDS            9xHis (fragment): 9xHis affinity tag
   3556..3605    +  CDS            SET1 (fragment): solubility-enhancement tag derived from T7 phage gene 10B
   3613..3660    +  terminator     T7 terminator: transcription terminator for bacteriophage T7 RNA polymerase
   3697..4125    +  rep_origin     f1 ori (sequence partly withheld): f1 bacteriophage origin of replication; arrow indicates direction of (+) strand synthesis
   4178..4235    +  promoter       AmpR promoter (fragment): bla
   4244..5059    -  CDS            KanR: aminoglycoside phosphotransferase; aph(3')-Ia; confers resistance to kanamycin in bacteria or G418 (Geneticin®) in eukaryotes
   5181..5769    +  rep_origin     ori: high-copy-number ColE1/pMB1/pBR322/pUC origin of replication
>Addgene plasmid #20062 | pMSP1E1 | addgene full sequence | sequence record 142561 | Addgene NGS Result
AGCGCCTGATGCGGTATTTTCTCCTTACGCATCTGTGCGGTATTTCACACCGCAATGGTGCACTCTCAGT
ACAATCTGCTCTGATGCCGCATAGTTAAGCCAGTATACACTCCGCTATCGCTACGTGACTGGGTCATGGC
TGCGCCCCGACACCCGCCAACACCCGCTGACGCGCCCTGACGGGCTTGTCTGCTCCCGGCATCCGCTTAC
AGACAAGCTGTGACCGTCTCCGGGAGCTGCATGTGTCAGAGGTTTTCACCGTCATCACCGAAACGCGCGA
GGCAGCTGCGGTAAAGCTCATCAGCGTGGTCGTGAAGCGATTCACAGATGTCTGCCTGTTCATCCGCGTC
CAGCTCGTTGAGTTTCTCCAGAAGCGTTAATGTCTGGCTTCTGATAAAGCGGGCCATGTTAAGGGCGGTT
TTTTCCTGTTTGGTCACTGATGCCTCCGTGTAAGGGGGATTTCTGTTCATGGGGGTAATGATACCGATGA
AACGAGAGAGGATGCTCACGATACGGGTTACTGATGATGAACATGCCCGGTTACTGGAACGTTGTGAGGG
TAAACAACTGGCGGTATGGATGCGGCGGGACCAGAGAAAAATCACTCAGGGTCAATGCCAGCGCTTCGTT
AATACAGATGTAGGTGTTCCACAGGGTAGCCAGCAGCATCCTGCGATGCAGATCCGGAACATAATGGTGC
AGGGCGCTGACTTCCGCGTTTCCAGACTTTACGAAACACGGAAACCGAAGACCATTCATGTTGTTGCTCA
GGTCGCAGACGTTTTGCAGCAGCAGTCGCTTCACGTTCGCTCGCGTATCGGTGATTCATTCTGCTAACCA
GTAAGGCAACCCCGCCAGCCTAGCCGGGTCCTCAACGACAGGAGCACGATCATGCGCACCCGTGGGGCCG
CCATGCCGGCGATAATGGCCTGCTTCTCGCCGAAACGTTTGGTGGCGGGACCAGTGACGAAGGCTTGAGC
GAGGGCGTGCAAGATTCCGAATACCGCAAGCGACAGGCCGATCATCGTCGCGCTCCAGCGAAAGCGGTCC
TCGCCGAAAATGACCCAGAGCGCTGCCGGCACCTGTCCTACGAGTTGCATGATAAAGAAGACAGTCATAA
GTGCGGCGACGATAGTCATGCCCCGCGCCCACCGGAAGGAGCTGACTGGGTTGAAGGCTCTCAAGGGCAT
CGGTCGAGATCCCGGTGCCTAATGAGTGAGCTAACTTACATTAATTGCGTTGCGCTCACTGCCCGCTTTC
CAGTCGGGAAACCTGTCGTGCCAGCTGCATTAATGAATCGGCCAACGCGCGGGGAGAGGCGGTTTGCGTA
TTGGGCGCCAGGGTGGTTTTTCTTTTCACCAGTGAGACGGGCAACAGCTGATTGCCCTTCACCGCCTGGC
CCTGAGAGAGTTGCAGCAAGCGGTCCACGCTGGTTTGCCCCAGCAGGCGAAAATCCTGTTTGATGGTGGT
TAACGGCGGGATATAACATGAGCTGTCTTCGGTATCGTCGTATCCCACTACCGAGATATCCGCACCAACG
CGCAGCCCGGACTCGGTAATGGCGCGCATTGCGCCCAGCGCCATCTGATCGTTGGCAACCAGCATCGCAG
TGGGAACGATGCCCTCATTCAGCATTTGCATGGTTTGTTGAAAACCGGACATGGCACTCCAGTCGCCTTC
CCGTTCCGCTATCGGCTGAATTTGATTGCGAGTGAGATATTTATGCCAGCCAGCCAGACGCAGACGCGCC
GAGACAGAACTTAATGGGCCCGCTAACAGCGCGATTTGCTGGTGACCCAATGCGACCAGATGCTCCACGC
CCAGTCGCGTACCGTCTTCATGGGAGAAAATAATACTGTTGATGGGTGTCTGGTCAGAGACATCAAGAAA
TAACGCCGGAACATTAGTGCAGGCAGCTTCCACAGCAATGGCATCCTGGTCATCCAGCGGATAGTTAATG
ATCAGCCCACTGACGCGTTGCGCGAGAAGATTGTGCACCGCCGCTTTACAGGCTTCGACGCCGCTTCGTT
CTACCATCGACACCACCACGCTGGCACCCAGTTGATCGGCGCGAGATTTAATCGCCGCGACAATTTGCGA
CGGCGCGTGCAGGGCCAGACTGGAGGTGGCAACGCCAATCAGCAACGACTGTTTGCCCGCCAGTTGTTGT
GCCACGCGGTTGGGAATGTAATTCAGCTCCGCCATCGCCGCTTCCACTTTTTCCCGCGTTTTCGCAGAAA
CGTGGCTGGCCTGGTTCACCACGCGGGAAACGGTCTGATAAGAGACACCGGCATACTCTGCGACATCGTA
TAACGTTACTGGTTTCACATTCACCACCCTGAATTGACTCTCTTCCGGGCGCTATCATGCCATACCGCGA
AAGGTTTTGCGCCATTCGATGGTGTCCGGGATCTCGACGCTCTCCCTTATGCGACTCCTGCATTAGGAAG
CAGCCCAGTAGTAGGTTGAGGCCGTTGAGCACCGCCGCCGCAAGGAATGGTGCATGCAAGGAGATGGCGC
CCAACAGTCCCCCGGCCACGGGGCCTGCCACCATACCCACGCCGAAACAAGCGCTCATGAGCCCGAAGTG
GCGAGCCCGATCTTCCCCATCGGTGATGTCGGCGATATAGGCGCCAGCAACCGCACCTGTGGCGCCGGTG
ATGCCGGCCACGATGCGTCCGGCGTAGAGGATCGAGATCTCGATCCCGCGAAATTAATACGACTCACTAT
AGGGGAATTGTGAGCGGATAACAATTCCCCTCTAGAAATAATTTTGTTTAACTTTAAGAAGGAGATATAC
CATGGGTCATCATCATCATCATCACATTGAGGGACGTCTGAAGCTGTTGGACAATTGGGACTCTGTTACG
TCTACCTTCAGTAAACTTCGCGAACAACTGGGCCCCGTGACGCAGGAATTCTGGGACAACCTGGAAAAAG
AAACCGAGGGACTGCGTCAGGAAATGTCCAAAGATTTAGAAGAGGTGAAGGCCAAGGTTCAGCCATATCT
CGATGACTTTCAGAAAAAATGGCAGGAAGAGATGGAATTATATCGTCAAAAGGTGGAACCATATCTCGAT
GACTTTCAGAAAAAATGGCAGGAAGAGATGGAATTATATCGTCAAAAGGTGGAACCGCTGCGTGCGGAAC
TGCAAGAGGGGGCACGCCAAAAACTCCATGAGCTCCAAGAGAAGCTCAGCCCATTAGGCGAAGAAATGCG
CGATCGCGCCCGTGCACATGTTGATGCACTCCGGACTCATTTGGCGCCGTATTCGGATGAACTTCGCCAG
CGTTTGGCCGCACGTCTCGAGGCGCTGAAAGAAAACGGGGGTGCCCGCTTGGCTGAGTACCACGCGAAAG
CGACAGAACACCTGAGCACCTTGAGCGAAAAAGCGAAACCGGCGCTGGAAGATCTACGCCAGGGCTTATT
GCCTGTTCTTGAGAGCTTTAAAGTCAGTTTTCTGTCAGCTCTGGAAGAATATACTAAAAAGCTGAATACC
CAGTAATAAGCTTGCGGCCGCACTCGAGCACCACCACCACCACCACTGAGATCCGGCTGCTAACAAAGCC
CGAAAGGAAGCTGAGTTGGCTGCTGCCACCGCTGAGCAATAACTAGCATAACCCCTTGGGGCCTCTAAAC
GGGTCTTGAGGGGTTTTTTGCTGAAAGGAGGAACTATATCCGGATTGGCGAATGGG
[124 nt withheld, positions 3697-3820]
C
[91 nt withheld, positions 3822-3912]
A
[49 nt withheld, positions 3914-3962]
CCTTTGACGTTGGAGTCCACGTTCTTT
[37 nt withheld, positions 3990-4026]
ACCCTATCTCGGTCTATTCTTTTGATTTATAAGGGATTTTGCCGATTTCGGCCTATTGGTTAAAAAATGA
GCTGATTTAACAAAAATTTAACGCGAATTTTAACAAAATATTAACGCTTACAATTTAGGTGGCACTTTTC
GGGGAAATGTGCGCGGAACCCCTATTTGTTTATTTTTCTAAATACATTCAAATATGTATCCGCTCATGAA
TTAATTCTTAGAAAAACTCATCGAGCATCAAATGAAACTGCAATTTATTCATATCAGGATTATCAATACC
ATATTTTTGAAAAAGCCGTTTCTGTAATGAAGGAGAAAACTCACCGAGGCAGTTCCATAGGATGGCAAGA
TCCTGGTATCGGTCTGCGATTCCGACTCGTCCAACATCAATACAACCTATTAATTTCCCCTCGTCAAAAA
TAAGGTTATCAAGTGAGAAATCACCATGAGTGACGACTGAATCCGGTGAGAATGGCAAAAGTTTATGCAT
TTCTTTCCAGACTTGTTCAACAGGCCAGCCATTACGCTCGTCATCAAAATCACTCGCATCAACCAAACCG
TTATTCATTCGTGATTGCGCCTGAGCGAGACGAAATACGCGATCGCTGTTAAAAGGACAATTACAAACAG
GAATCGAATGCAACCGGCGCAGGAACACTGCCAGCGCATCAACAATATTTTCACCTGAATCAGGATATTC
TTCTAATACCTGGAATGCTGTTTTCCCGGGGATCGCAGTGGTGAGTAACCATGCATCATCAGGAGTACGG
ATAAAATGCTTGATGGTCGGAAGAGGCATAAATTCCGTCAGCCAGTTTAGTCTGACCATCTCATCTGTAA
CATCATTGGCAACGCTACCTTTGCCATGTTTCAGAAACAACTCTGGCGCATCGGGCTTCCCATACAATCG
ATAGATTGTCGCACCTGATTGCCCGACATTATCGCGAGCCCATTTATACCCATATAAATCAGCATCCATG
TTGGAATTTAATCGCGGCCTAGAGCAAGACGTTTCCCGTTGAATATGGCTCATAACACCCCTTGTATTAC
TGTTTATGTAAGCAGACAGTTTTATTGTTCATGACCAAAATCCCTTAACGTGAGTTTTCGTTCCACTGAG
CGTCAGACCCCGTAGAAAAGATCAAAGGATCTTCTTGAAATCCTTTTTTTCTGCGCGTAATCTGCTGCTT
GCAAACAAAAAAACCACCGCTACCAGCGGTGGTTTGTTTGCCGGATCAAGAGCTACCAACTCTTTTTCCG
AAGGTAACTGGCTTCAGCAGAGCGCAGATACCAAATACTGTCCTTCTAGTGTAGCCGTAGTTAGGCCACC
ACTTCAAGAACTCTGTAGCACCGCCTACATACCTCGCTCTGCTAATCCTGTTACCAGTGGCTGCTGCCAG
TGGCGATAAGTCGTGTCTTACCGGGTTGGACTCAAGACGATAGTTACCGGATAAGGCGCAGCGGTCGGGC
TGAACGGGGGGTTCGTGCACACAGCCCAGCTTGGAGCGAACGACCTACACCGAACTGAGATACCTACAGC
GTGAGCTATGAGAAAGCGCCACGCTTCCCGAAGGGAGAAAGGCGGACAGGTATCCGGTAAGCGGCAGGGT
CGGAACAGGAGAGCGCACGAGGGAGCTTCCAGGGGGAAACGCCTGGTATCTTTATAGTCCTGTCGGGTTT
CGCCACCTCTGACTTGAGCGTCGATTTTTGTGATGCTCGTCAGGGGGGCGGAGCCTATGGAAAAACGCCA
GCAACGCGGCCTTTTTACGGTTCCTGGCCTTTTGCTGGCCTTTTGCTCACATGTTCTTTCCTGCGTTATC
CCCTGATTCTGTGGATAACCGTATTACCGCCTTTGAGTGAGCTGATACCGCTCGCCGCAGCCGAACGACC
GAGCGCAGCGAGTCAGTGAGCGAGGAAGCGGAAG
